>Addgene plasmid #1242 | 7093 pNOTAG Hsp104 T317A | addgene partial sequence | sequence record 16499 | yhsp104 5'-ggtgttttgaaggaaatcgaag-3'
CCCTATTGTGTTTTCATTGATGAAATTCACATGTTTAATGGGTAATGGTAAGGACGACGCTGCTAACATC
TTGAAGCCAGCTTTGTCCAGAGGCCAATTGAAGGTCATCGGTGCCACCGCGAATAACGAATATAGATCTA
TTGTGGAAAAGGATGGTGCCTTTGAAAGAAGATTCCAGAAAATTGAAGTCGCTGAACCAAGTGTGAGACA
AACAGTGGCCATATTGAGAGGTCTGCAACCAAAGTATGAAATACATCATGGTGTAAGGATTCTGGATAGC
GCCTTAGTCACCGCGGCTCAATTAGCCAAGCGTTACTTGCCATATAGAAGATTGCCAGATTCTGCTTTGG
ATTTAGTTGATATTTCTTGTGCTGGTGTCGCCGTCGCAAGAGATTCTAAGCCAGAAGAATTGGATTCCAA
GGAACGTCAATTGCAATTGATTCAAGTAGAGATAAAAGCTCTAGAGAGAGATGAAGATGCCGACTCCACC
ACTAAAGATAGATTAAAGTTAGCTAGGCAGAAGGAAGCTTCATTGCAAGAAGAATTGGAACCTCTAAGAC
AACGTTACAATGAAGAAAAGCATGGCCATGAAGAATTGACACAAGCTAAAAAGAAATTGGATGAACTGGA
AAACAAGGCCCTTGATGCTGAACGTAGATATGATACTGCTACCGCCGCTGATTTAAGGTCTTTGNCATCC
CAGATATCAAAAGCAATCGAAAGCTTGAAATCAGGTGTNAGNAAAAGGGGNGNGCCCCCCCCNNNCCNAA
TGGGGCCCACCAACCCTTTCGAACNCTGCANATGCTGTTCCTGTAAATTGCNANN
