>Addgene plasmid #1242 | 7093 pNOTAG Hsp104 T317A | addgene partial sequence | sequence record 16500 | 1242 with Hsp104mut (CCCTTGATGCTGAACGTAGA)
CCCGCGCTNATTNAGGTCTTCGCCATCCCAGATATCAAAAAGCAAATCGAAAAGCTTGAAGATCAGGTTG
CTGAGGAAGAGAGACGTGCTGGTGCCAACTCCATGATCCAAAATGTGGTCGACTCAGACACCATTTCTGA
AACAGCTGCAAGATTGACTGGTATCCCTGTTAAGAAGTTGTCAGAATCTGAAAATGAAAAATTGATTCAT
ATGGAACGTGACTTATCATCTGAAGTCGTGGGCCAAATGGATGCCATTAAAGCTGTTTCCAATGCCGTTA
GATTGTCTAGATCAGGTTTAGCTAATCCAAGGCAACCAGCATCCTTCTTATTTTTAGGTTTGTCCGGTTC
CGGTAAAACTGAATTGGCTAAAAAAGTTGCTGGATTTTTGTTTAATGATGAGGACATGATGATCAGGGTC
GATTGTTCTGAATTAAGCGAGAAGTATGCGGTCTCTAAGTTGTTGGGTACCACGGCAGGTTATGTCGGGT
ACGATGAAGGTGGCTTTTTAACTAACCAACTGCAATACAAACCATACTCCGTTTTGTTATTCGATGAAGT
AGAAAAGGCACATCCTGATGTTTTGACTGTCATGCTACAAATGTTGGATGACGGTAGAATTACTAGTGGT
CAAGGTAAGACGATCGACTGTTCCAATTGTATTGTCATCATGACTTCCAATCTAGGTGCTGAATTTATCA
ATTCTCCACAAGGATCAAAGATCCNAGAATCTACCAAGATCTTGGTCATGGGTGCTGTTAGGCAACATTT
CCNAACCAGAATTTTTGANCAGAAT
