[The description below was written by a language model from this plasmid's Addgene catalogue record.]
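Description:
7093 pNOTAG Hsp104 T317A is a bacterial expression plasmid built on the pNOTAG backbone (recorded as about 6.5 kb without insert) that carries the Saccharomyces cerevisiae HSP104 gene (YLL026W) with a T317A point substitution. The insert of roughly 3 kb was placed between NdeI and ApaI restriction sites, both of which remain intact, so the coding region can be excised or exchanged. The plasmid is maintained at high copy number in E. coli under ampicillin selection. No feature table accompanies the record. The promoter driving expression, the origin of replication and any other regulatory elements are therefore not stated. The backbone name suggests that the protein is produced without an affinity tag, but the record does not explicitly confirm this.

Hsp104 is a hexameric AAA+ protein disaggregase from yeast that resolubilises aggregated proteins and is required for the propagation of yeast prions. The record gives the mutation only as T317A and does not describe its functional consequence. The associated publication concerns the ability of Hsp104 to catalyse both the formation and the elimination of self-replicating Sup35 prion conformers. The construct is therefore most plausibly a source of recombinant mutant Hsp104 from bacteria for biochemical comparison with the wild-type protein in assays of prion conformer assembly and disassembly. The record also notes that part of the plasmid was derived from a construct made in another laboratory.
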