Addgene plasmid #1242: 7093 pNOTAG Hsp104 T317A
Depositing lab: Susan Lindquist. Depositing organization: Whitehead Institute for Biomedical Research. Publication: Hsp104 catalyzes formation and elimination of self-replicating Sup35 prion conformers. Shorter J, Lindquist S. Science 2004 Jun 18;304(5678):1793-7. Epub 2004 May 20. 10.1126/science.1098007 PubMed 15155912.
Backbone
  Vector backbone: pNOTAG
  Backbone size w/o insert (bp): 6526
  Vector type: Bacterial Expression
Growth in bacteria
  Bacterial resistance: Ampicillin, 100 μg/mL
  Growth temperature: 37°C
  Growth strain: DH5alpha
  Copy number: High Copy
Gene/Insert
  Gene/Insert name: Hsp104 (T317A) (alt name: Hsp104)
  Species: S. cerevisiae (budding yeast)
  Insert size (bp): 2996
  Mutation: T317A
  Entrez Gene: HSP104 (a.k.a. YLL026W)
  Cloning method: Restriction Enzyme; 5′ cloning site nde1 (not destroyed); 3′ cloning site apa1 (not destroyed)
  Sequencing primers: 5′ n/a
Resource information
  A portion of this plasmid was derived from a plasmid made by: Doug Hattendorf
Terms and licenses: Academic/Nonprofit Terms; Industry Terms: Not Available to Industry
How to cite: 7093 pNOTAG Hsp104 T317A was a gift from Susan Lindquist (Addgene plasmid # 1242 ; http://n2t.net/addgene:1242 ; RRID:Addgene_1242)
